>Addgene plasmid #82463 | pcDNA3-myc NES-mCE | addgene full sequence | sequence record 163404 | Addgene NGS results
GGATTGCACGCAGGTTCTCCGGCCGCTTGGGTGGAGAGGCTATTCGGCTATGACTGGGCACAACAGACAA
TCGGCTGCTCTGATGCCGCCGTGTTCCGGCTGTCAGCGCAGGGGCGCCCGGTTCTTTTTGTCAAGACCGA
CCTGTCCGGTGCCCTGAATGAACTGCAGGACGAGGCAGCGCGGCTATCGTGGCTGGCCACGACGGGCGTT
CCTTGCGCAGCTGTGCTCGACGTTGTCACTGAAGCGGGAAGGGACTGGCTGCTATTGGGCGAAGTGCCGG
GGCAGGATCTCCTGTCATCTCACCTTGCTCCTGCCGAGAAAGTATCCATCATGGCTGATGCAATGCGGCG
GCTGCATACGCTTGATCCGGCTACCTGCCCATTCGACCACCAAGCGAAACATCGCATCGAGCGAGCACGT
ACTCGGATGGAAGCCGGTCTTGTCGATCAGGATGATCTGGACGAAGAGCATCAGGGGCTCGCGCCAGCCG
AACTGTTCGCCAGGCTCAAGGCGCGCATGCCCGACGGCGAGGATCTCGTCGTGACCCATGGCGATGCCTG
CTTGCCGAATATCATGGTGGAAAATGGCCGCTTTTCTGGATTCATCGACTGTGGCCGGCTGGGTGTGGCG
GACCGCTATCAGGACATAGCGTTGGCTACCCGTGATATTGCTGAAGAGCTTGGCGGCGAATGGGCTGACC
GCTTCCTCGTGCTTTACGGTATCGCCGCTCCCGATTCGCAGCGCATCGCCTTCTATCGCCTTCTTGACGA
GTTCTTCTGAGCGGGACTCTGGGGTTCGAAATGACCGACCAAGCGACGCCCAACCTGCCATCACGAGATT
TCGATTCCACCGCCGCCTTCTATGAAAGGTTGGGCTTCGGAATCGTTTTCCGGGACGCCGGCTGGATGAT
CCTCCAGCGCGGGGATCTCATGCTGGAGTTCTTCGCCCACCCCAACTTGTTTATTGCAGCTTATAATGGT
TACAAATAAAGCAATAGCATCACAAATTTCACAAATAAAGCATTTTTTTCACTGCATTCTAGTTGTGGTT
TGTCCAAACTCATCAATGTATCTTATCATGTCTGTATACCGTCGACCTCTAGCTAGAGCTTGGCGTAATC
ATGGTCATAGCTGTTTCCTGTGTGAAATTGTTATCCGCTCACAATTCCACACAACATACGAGCCGGAAGC
ATAAAGTGTAAAGCCTGGGGTGCCTAATGAGTGAGCTAACTCACATTAATTGCGTTGCGCTCACTGCCCG
CTTTCCAGTCGGGAAACCTGTCGTGCCAGCTGCATTAATGAATCGGCCAACGCGCGGGGAGAGGCGGTTT
GCGTATTGGGCGCTCTTCCGCTTCCTCGCTCACTGACTCGCTGCGCTCGGTCGTTCGGCTGCGGCGAGCG
GTATCAGCTCACTCAAAGGCGGTAATACGGTTATCCACAGAATCAGGGGATAACGCAGGAAAGAACATGT
GAGCAAAAGGCCAGCAAAAGGCCAGGAACCGTAAAAAGGCCGCGTTGCTGGCGTTTTTCCATAGGCTCCG
CCCCCCTGACGAGCATCACAAAAATCGACGCTCAAGTCAGAGGTGGCGAAACCCGACAGGACTATAAAGA
TACCAGGCGTTTCCCCCTGGAAGCTCCCTCGTGCGCTCTCCTGTTCCGACCCTGCCGCTTACCGGATACC
TGTCCGCCTTTCTCCCTTCGGGAAGCGTGGCGCTTTCTCATAGCTCACGCTGTAGGTATCTCAGTTCGGT
GTAGGTCGTTCGCTCCAAGCTGGGCTGTGTGCACGAACCCCCCGTTCAGCCCGACCGCTGCGCCTTATCC
GGTAACTATCGTCTTGAGTCCAACCCGGTAAGACACGACTTATCGCCACTGGCAGCAGCCACTGGTAACA
GGATTAGCAGAGCGAGGTATGTAGGCGGTGCTACAGAGTTCTTGAAGTGGTGGCCTAACTACGGCTACAC
TAGAAGAACAGTATTTGGTATCTGCGCTCTGCTGAAGCCAGTTACCTTCGGAAAAAGAGTTGGTAGCTCT
TGATCCGGCAAACAAACCACCGCTGGTAGCGGTGGTTTTTTTGTTTGCAAGCAGCAGATTACGCGCAGAA
AAAAAGGATCTCAAGAAGATCCTTTGATCTTTTCTACGGGGTCTGACGCTCAGTGGAACGAAAACTCACG
TTAAGGGATTTTGGTCATGAGATTATCAAAAAGGATCTTCACCTAGATCCTTTTAAATTAAAAATGAAGT
TTTAAATCAATCTAAAGTATATATGAGTAAACTTGGTCTGACAGTTACCAATGCTTAATCAGTGAGGCAC
CTATCTCAGCGATCTGTCTATTTCGTTCATCCATAGTTGCCTGACTCCCCGTCGTGTAGATAACTACGAT
ACGGGAGGGCTTACCATCTGGCCCCAGTGCTGCAATGATACCGCGAGACCCACCCTTGGAGGCTCCAGAT
TTATCAGCAATAAACCAGCCAGCCGGAAGGGCCGAGCGCAGAAGTGGTCCTGCAACTTTATCCGCCTCCA
TCCAGTCTATTAATTGTTGCCGGGAAGCTAGAGTAAGTAGTTCGCCAGTTAATAGTTTGCGCAACGTTGT
TGCCATTGCTACAGGCATCGTGGTGTCACGCTCGTCGTTTGGTATGGCTTCATTCAGCTCCGGTTCCCAA
CGATCAAGGCGAGTTACATGATCCCCCATGTTGTGCAAAAAAGCGGTTAGCTCCTTCGGTCCTCCGATCG
TTGTCAGAAGTAAGTTGGCCGCAGTGTTATCACTCATGGTTATGGCAGCACTGCATAATTCTCTTACTGT
CATGCCATCCGTAAGATGCTTTTCTGTGACTGGTGAGTACTCAACCAAGTCATTCTGAGAATAGTGTATG
CGGCGACCGAGTTGCTCTTGCCCGGCGTCAATACGGGATAATACCGCGCCACATAGCAGAACTTTAAAAG
TGCTCATCATTGGAAAACGTTCTTCGGGGCGAAAACTCTCAAGGATCTTACCGCTGTTGAGATCCAGTTC
GATGTAACCCACTCGTGCACCCAACTGATCTTCAGCATCTTTTACTTTCACCAGCGTTTCTGGGTGAGCA
AAAACAGGAAGGCAAAATGCCGCAAAAAAGGGAATAAGGGCGACACGGAAATGTTGAATACTCATACTCT
TCCTTTTTCAATATTATTGAAGCATTTATCAGGGTTATTGTCTCATGAGCGGATACATATTTGAATGTAT
TTAGAAAAATAAACAAATAGGGGTTCCGCGCACATTTCCCCGAAAAGTGCCACCTGACGTCGACGGATCG
GGAGATCTCCCGATCCCCTATGGTGCACTCTCAGTACAATCTGCTCTGATGCCGCATAGTTAAGCCAGTA
TCTGCTCCCTGCTTGTGTGTTGGAGGTCGCTGAGTAGTGCGCGAGCAAAATTTAAGCTACAACAAGGCAA
GGCTTGACCGACAATTGCATGAAGAATCTGCTTAGGGTTAGGCGTTTTGCGCTGCTTCGCGATGTACGGG
CCAGATATACGCGTTGACATTGATTATTGACTAGTTATTAATAGTAATCAATTACGGGGTCATTAGTTCA
TAGCCCATATATGGAGTTCCGCGTTACATAACTTACGGTAAATGGCCCGCCTGGCTGACCGCCCAACGAC
CCCCGCCCATTGACGTCAATAATGACGTATGTTCCCATAGTAACGCCAATAGGGACTTTCCATTGACGTC
AATGGGTGGAGTATTTACGGTAAACTGCCCACTTGGCAGTACATCAAGTGTATCATATGCCAAGTACGCC
CCCTATTGACGTCAATGACGGTAAATGGCCCGCCTGGCATTATGCCCAGTACATGACCTTATGGGACTTT
CCTACTTGGCAGTACATCTACGTATTAGTCATCGCTATTACCATGGTGATGCGGTTTTGGCAGTACATCA
ATGGGCGTGGATAGCGGTTTGACTCACGGGGATTTCCAAGTCTCCACCCCATTGACGTCAATGGGAGTTT
GTTTTGGCACCAAAATCAACGGGACTTTCCAAAATGTCGTAACAACTCCGCCCCATTGACGCAAATGGGC
GGTAGGCGTGTACGGTGGGAGGTCTATATAAGCAGAGCTCTCTGGCTAACTAGAGAACCCACTGCTTACT
GGCTTATCGAAATTAATACGACTCACTATAGGGAGACCCAAGCTTGGTACCACCATGGCATCAATGCAGA
AGCTGATCTCAGAGGAGGACCTGCTTATGGCCATGGAGGCCCTTCAGCTACCACCGCTTGAGAGACTTAC
TCTTGATATGGCCATGGAGGCCGCTTACAACAAGATCCCGCCGCGGTGGCTGAACTGTCCGCGGCGCGGT
CAGCCGGTGGCAGGAAGATTCTTACCTCTGAAGACGATGCTGGGGCCAAGATATGATAGTCAAGTTGCTG
AAGAAAACCGGTTCCATCCCAGTATGCTCTCAAATTATCTAAAGAGCCTGAAGGTTAAAATGAGCTTGTT
GGTGGATCTGACAAATACTTCAAGGTTCTATGACAGAAATGACATAGAAAAAGAAGGAATCAAGTATATC
AAACTTCAGTGTAAAGGACATGGCGAATGCCCCACCACTGAGAATACTGAGACATTCATTCGCCTGTGTG
AGAGGTTTAATGAAAGAAGCCCACCTGAACTTATAGGTGTTCACTGCACCCATGGCTTCAACCGCACTGG
TTTCCTTATATGTGCCTTTTTGGTGGAAAAAATGGATTGGAGTATTGAAGCAGCAGTTGCTACATTTGCC
CAAGCCAGACCACCAGGAATCTACAAGGGTGATTATTTGAAGGAACTTTTTCGTCGCTATGGAGATATAG
AAGAAGCACCACCACCACCTGTATTGCCAGATTGGTGTTTTGAAGATGAGGATGAAGAAGATGAGGATGA
AGATGGAAAAAAGGACTCAGAACCAGGGTCAAGTGCATCCTTTAGTAAAAGGAGAAAAGAGCGGTTAAAA
CTGGGAGCTATTTTCTTGGAAGGCATAACTGTTAAAGGTGTAACTCAAGTAACAACTCAACCCAAGTTAG
GAGAGGTGCAGCAGAAATGTCATCAGTTCTGTGGCTGGGAAGGGTCTGGGTTCCCTGGAGCACAGCCTGT
CTCCATGGACAAGCAAAATATTAGACTTTTAGAGCAGAAGCCTTATAAAGTAAGCTGGAAAGCAGACGGC
ACTCGTTACATGATGTTGATTGATGGCACAAATGAAGTTTTTATGATTGACAGAGATAATTCCGTTTTTC
ATGTTTCAAATCTGGAATTTCCATTTCGTAAAGATCTTCGCATGCATTTATCAAATACTCTTTTGGATGG
GGAAATGATCATTGACAAAGTAAATGGACAGGCCGTCCCAAGATATTTGATCTATGACATAATTAAGTTC
AATGCACAACCAGTTGGAGACTGTGATTTTAATATTCGTCTACAGTGTATTGAACGTGAAATTATAAGTC
CACGACATGAAAAAATGAAGACTGGACTCATTGACAAAACACAGGAACCATTTAGTGTCAGACCTAAACA
ATTTTTTGACATCAATATTTCAAGAAAGCTTCTGGAAGGAAATTTTGCCAAAGAAGTCAGCCATGAAATG
GATGGACTTATTTTTCAGCCTATTGGAAAATACAAGCCTGGTCGATGTGATGACATTTTGAAATGGAAAC
CTCCCAGTCTAAACTCTGTGGATTTTCGACTTAAGATAACAAGAATGGGAGGAGAAGGGTTGCTTCCACA
GAATGTTGGCCTTCTCTATGTTGGAGGTTATGAAAGACCCTTTGCACAAATCAAGGTGACAAAAGAACTA
AAACAGTATGACAACAAAATTATAGAATGCAAATTTGAGAACAATAGCTGGGTCTTCATGAGACAGAGGA
TAGACAAAAGTTTCCCAAATGCCTACAACACAGCCATGGCTGTGTGCAATAGCATCTCGAACCCTGTCAC
CAAGGAGATGCTGTTTGAATTCATTGACAGATGTGCAGCAGCCGCCCAGGGACAGAAGCGGAAGTATCCC
CTGGACCCTGACACGGAGCTCATGCCGCCCCCACCGCCCAAAAGACTGCATCGGCCAACCTGAGGGCCCT
ATTCTATAGTGTCACCTAAATGCTAGAGCTCGCTGATCAGCCTCGACTGTGCCTTCTAGTTGCCAGCCAT
CTGTTGTTTGCCCCTCCCCCGTGCCTTCCTTGACCCTGGAAGGTGCCACTCCCACTGTCCTTTCCTAATA
AAATGAGGAAATTGCATCGCATTGTCTGAGTAGGTGTCATTCTATTCTGGGGGGTGGGGTGGGGCAGGAC
AGCAAGGGGGAGGATTGGGAAGACAATAGCAGGCATGCTGGGGATGCGGTGGGCTCTATGGCTTCTGAGG
CGGAAAGAACCAGCTGGGGCTCTAGGGGGTATCCCC
[124 nt withheld, positions 6407-6530]
C
[91 nt withheld, positions 6532-6622]
A
[49 nt withheld, positions 6624-6672]
CCTTTGACGTTGGAGTCCACGTTCTTT
[37 nt withheld, positions 6700-6736]
ACCCTATCTCGGTCTATTCTTTTGATTTATAAGGGATTTTGCCGATTTCGGCCTATTGGTTAAAAAATGA
GCTGATTTAACAAAAATTTAACGCGAATTAATTCTGTGGAATGTGTGTCAGTTAGGGTGTGGAAAGTCCC
CAGGCTCCCCAGCAGGCAGAAGTATGCAAAGCATGCATCTCAATTAGTCAGCAACCAGGTGTGGAAAGTC
CCCAGGCTCCCCAGCAGGCAGAAGTATGCAAAGCATGCATCTCAATTAGTCAGCAACCATAGTCCCGCCC
CTAACTCCGCCCATCCCGCCCCTAACTCCGCCCAGTTCCGCCCATTCTCCGCCCCATGGCTGACTAATTT
TTTTTATTTATGCAGAGGCCGAGGCCGCCTCTGCCTCTGAGCTATTCCAGAAGTAGTGAGGAGGCTTTTT
TGGAGGCCTAGGCTTTTGCAAAAAGCTCCCGGGAGCTTGTATATCCATTTTCGGATCTGATCAAGAGACA
GGATGAGGATCGTTTCGCATGATTGAACAAGAT
Features (pLannotate 1.2.2; 22 found; start..end, strand, type, name):
    801..959     +  CDS            ble (fragment): BLE_KLEPN - Experimental evidence at protein level: Swiss-Prot protein existence level 1. Binding protein with a strong affinity to the bleomycin family of antibiotics. Binds to CL990; an antimitotic-antibiotic compound. From Klebsiella pneumoniae.
    954..1075    +  polyA_signal   SV40 poly(A) signal: SV40 polyadenylation signal
   1148..1164    -  protein_bind   lac operator: The lac repressor binds to the lac operator to inhibit transcription in E. coli. This inhibition can be relieved by adding lactose or isopropyl-β-D-thiogalactopyranoside (IPTG). lac repressor encoded by lacI
   1172..1202    -  promoter       lac promoter: promoter for the E. coli lac operon
   1217..1238    -  protein_bind   CAP binding site: CAP binding activates transcription in the presence of cAMP. E. coli catabolite activator protein
   1251..1343    -  CDS            lacI (fragment): lac repressor; lacI; The lac repressor binds to the lac operator to inhibit transcription in E. coli. This inhibition can be relieved by adding lactose or isopropyl-β-D-thiogalactopyranoside (IPTG).
   1526..2114    -  rep_origin     ori: high-copy-number ColE1/pMB1/pBR322/pUC origin of replication
   2285..3145    -  CDS            AmpR: β-lactamase; bla; confers resistance to ampicillin, carbenicillin, and related antibiotics
   3146..3250    -  promoter       AmpR promoter: bla
   3309..3361    -  misc_feature   bom (fragment): basis of mobility region from pBR322
   3516..3895    +  enhancer       CMV enhancer: human cytomegalovirus immediate early enhancer
   3896..4099    +  promoter       CMV promoter: human cytomegalovirus (CMV) immediate early promoter
   4095..4128    +  LTR            5' LTR (truncated) (fragment): truncated 5' long terminal repeat (LTR) from HIV-1
   4144..4162    +  promoter       T7 promoter: promoter for bacteriophage T7 RNA polymerase
   4242..4277    +  CDS            Rev (fragment): human immunodeficiency virus 1 (HIV-1) Rev protein; rev; enhances nuclear export of unspliced and incompletely spliced viral mRNAs
   4293..6080    +  CDS            Rngtt: MCE1_MOUSE - Also known as Cap1a. Experimental evidence at protein level: Swiss-Prot protein existence level 1. Bifunctional mRNA-capping enzyme exhibiting RNA 5'- triphosphatase activity in the N-terminal part and mRNA guanylyltransferase activity in the C-terminal part. Catalyzes the first two steps of cap formation: by removing the gamma-phosphate from the 5'-triphosphate end of nascent mRNA to yield a diphosphate end, and by transferring the gmp moiety of GTP to the 5'-diphosphate terminus. From Mus musculus (Mouse).
   6093..6111    -  promoter       SP6 promoter: promoter for bacteriophage SP6 RNA polymerase
   6137..6361    +  polyA_signal   bGH poly(A) signal: bovine growth hormone polyadenylation signal
   6365..6386    +  promoter       SV40 promoter (fragment): SV40 enhancer and early promoter
   6407..6835    +  rep_origin     f1 ori (sequence partly withheld): f1 bacteriophage origin of replication; arrow indicates direction of (+) strand synthesis
   6849..7178    +  promoter       SV40 promoter: SV40 enhancer and early promoter
   7245..777     +  CDS            neo (across the origin): KKA2_KLEPN - Also known as kan, nptII. Experimental evidence at protein level: Swiss-Prot protein existence level 1. Resistance to kanamycin, neomycin, paromomycin, ribostamycin, butirosin and gentamicin B. From Klebsiella pneumoniae.
