[The description below was written by a language model from this plasmid's Addgene catalogue record and pLannotate feature annotations shown in this document.]
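Description:
pcDNA3-myc NES-mCE is a mammalian expression plasmid of about 7.3 kb, built on a pcDNA3 derivative that already carried myc-tagged murine mRNA capping enzyme (pcDNA3-myc-mCE). It is propagated in E. coli from a high-copy ColE1/pUC-type origin under ampicillin selection (AmpR with its bla promoter). It also carries an f1 origin for single-stranded DNA production. For stable selection in mammalian cells, an SV40 enhancer/early promoter drives the neomycin phosphotransferase gene, followed by an SV40 polyadenylation signal, which allows G418 selection. The short ble, lacI and bom hits, and the small HIV-1 LTR match next to the CMV promoter, are annotated only as fragments and look like backbone remnants rather than functional elements.

The expression cassette uses the human CMV immediate-early enhancer and promoter and ends in the bovine growth hormone poly(A) signal. T7 and SP6 promoters flank the coding region. The only inserted element is a 36 bp segment cloned between retained SfiI sites. It is annotated as a fragment of HIV-1 Rev and corresponds to the nuclear export signal named in the record. It sits immediately upstream of the full-length mouse Rngtt open reading frame, which encodes the bifunctional capping enzyme with RNA 5'-triphosphatase and guanylyltransferase activities. The record lists an N-terminal myc epitope supplied by the backbone, although the feature table does not annotate it separately.

The resulting protein is a myc-tagged capping enzyme fused to an export signal, intended to direct the enzyme out of the nucleus. This fits the associated work on a cytoplasmic complex that adds caps to 5'-monophosphate RNA.
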