Addgene plasmid #82463: pcDNA3-myc NES-mCE
Purpose: Expression of myc epitope and murine mRNA Capping Enzyme with Terminal nuclear export signal in mammalian cells
Depositing lab: Daniel Schoenberg. Depositing organization: Ohio State University. Publication: Identification of a cytoplasmic complex that adds a cap onto 5'-monophosphate RNA. Otsuka Y, Kedersha NL, Schoenberg DR. Mol Cell Biol. 2009 Apr;29(8):2155-67. doi: 10.1128/MCB.01325-08. Epub 2009 Feb 17. PubMed 19223470.
Backbone
  Vector backbone: pcDNA3-myc-mCE
  Backbone size w/o insert (bp): 7224
  Total vector size (bp): 7260
  Vector type: Mammalian Expression
  Selectable markers: Neomycin (select with G418)
Growth in bacteria
  Bacterial resistance: Ampicillin, 100 μg/mL
  Growth temperature: 37°C
  Growth strain: DH5alpha
  Copy number: High Copy
Gene/Insert
  Gene/Insert name: NES mRNA capping enzyme (alt name: mRNA capping enzyme)
  Species: M. musculus (mouse); HIV
  Insert size (bp): 36
  Entrez Gene: Rngtt (a.k.a. AU020997, HCE, MCE1)
  Promoter: CMV
  Tag / fusion protein: myc (N terminal on backbone)
  Cloning method: Restriction Enzyme; 5′ cloning site Sfi1 (not destroyed); 3′ cloning site Sfi1 (not destroyed)
  Sequencing primers: 5′ CMV primer; 3′ SP6 primer
Terms and licenses: Academic/Nonprofit Terms; Industry Terms: Not Available to Industry
How to cite: pcDNA3-myc NES-mCE was a gift from Daniel Schoenberg (Addgene plasmid # 82463 ; http://n2t.net/addgene:82463 ; RRID:Addgene_82463)
