>Addgene plasmid #82463 | pcDNA3-myc NES-mCE | addgene partial sequence | sequence record 158800 | CMV-F 5'-CGCAAATGGGCGGTAGGCGTG-3'
AGCAGAGCTCTCTGGCTAACTAGAGAACCCACTGCTTACTGGCTTATCGAAATTAATACGACTCACTATA
GGGAGACCCAAGCTTGGTACCACCATGGCATCAATGCAGAAGCTGATCTCAGAGGAGGACCTGCTTATGG
CCATGGAGGCCCTTCAGCTACCACCGCTTGAGAGACTTACTCTTGATATGGCCATGGAGGCCGCTTACAA
CAAGATCCCGCCGCGGTGGCTGAACTGTCCGCGGCGCGGTCAGCCGGTGGCAGGAAGATTCTTACCTCTG
AAGACGATGCTGGGGCCAAGATATGATAGTCAAGTTGCTGAAGAAAACCGGTTCCATCCCAGTATGCTCT
CAAATTATCTAAAGAGCCTGAAGGTTAAAATGAGCTTGTTGGTGGATCTGACAAATACTTCAAGGTTCTA
TGACAGAAATGACATAGAAAAAGAAGGAATCAAGTATATCAAACTTCAGTGTAAAGGACATGGCGAATGC
CCCACCACTGAGAATACTGAGACATTCATTCGCCTGTGTGAGAGGTTTAATGAAAGAAGCCCACCTGAAC
TTATAGGTGTTCACTGCACCCATGGCTTCAACCGCACTGGTTTCCTTATATGTGCCTTTTTGGTGGAAAA
AATGGATTGGAGTATTGAAGCAGCAGTTGCTACATTTGCCCAAGCCAGACCACCAGGAATCTACAAGGGT
GATTATTTGAAGGAACTTTTTCGTCGCTATGGAGATATAGAAGAAGCACCACCACCACCTGTATTGCCAG
ATTGGTGTTTTGAAGATGAGGATGAAGAAGATGAGGATGAAGATGGAAAAAAGGACTCAGAACCAGGGTC
AAGTGCATCCTTTAGTAAAAGGAGAAAAGAGCGGTTAAAACTGGGAGCTATTTTCTTGGAAGGCATAACT
GTTAAAGGTGTAACTCAAGTAACAACTCAACCCAAGTTAGGAGAGGTGCAGCAGAAATGTCATCAGTTCT
GTGGCTG
