>Addgene plasmid #82463 | pcDNA3-myc NES-mCE | addgene partial sequence | sequence record 158801 | BGH-rev 5'-TAGAAGGCACAGTCGAGG-3'
CTATAGAATAGGGCCCTCAGGTTGGCCGATGCAGTCTTTTGGGCGGTGGGGGCGGCATGAGCTCCGTGTC
AGGGTCCAGGGGATACTTCCGCTTCTGTCCCTGGGCGGCTGCTGCACATCTGTCAATGAATTCAAACAGC
ATCTCCTTGGTGACAGGGTTCGAGATGCTATTGCACACAGCCATGGCTGTGTTGTAGGCATTTGGGAAAC
TTTTGTCTATCCTCTGTCTCATGAAGACCCAGCTATTGTTCTCAAATTTGCATTCTATAATTTTGTTGTC
ATACTGTTTTAGTTCTTTTGTCACCTTGATTTGTGCAAAGGGTCTTTCATAACCTCCAACATAGAGAAGG
CCAACATTCTGTGGAAGCAACCCTTCTCCTCCCATTCTTGTTATCTTAAGTCGAAAATCCACAGAGTTTA
GACTGGGAGGTTTCCATTTCAAAATGTCATCACATCGACCAGGCTTGTATTTTCCAATAGGCTGAAAAAT
AAGTCCATCCATTTCATGGCTGACTTCTTTGGCAAAATTTCCTTCCAGAAGCTTTCTTGAAATATTGATG
TCAAAAAATTGTTTAGGTCTGACACTAAATGGTTCCTGTGTTTTGTCAATGAGTCCAGTCTTCATTTTTT
CATGTCGTGGACTTATAATTTCACGTTCAATACACTGTAGACGAATATTAAAATCACAGTCTCCAACTGG
TTGTGCATTGAACTTAATTATGTCATAGATCAAATATCTTGGGACGGCCTGTCCATTTACTTTGTCAATG
ATCATTTCCCCATCCAAAAGAGTATTTGATAAATGCATGCGAAGATCTTTACGAAATGGAAATTCCAGAT
TTGAAACATGAAAAACGGAATTATCTCTGTCAATCATAAAAACTTCATTTGTGCCATCAATCAACATCAT
GTAACGAGTGCCGTCTGCTTTCCAGCTTACTTTATAAGGCTTCTGCTCTAAAAGTCTAATATTTTGCTTG
TCCATGGAGA
